Addgene plasmid #23799: pDONR223-IHPK2
Depositing lab: William Hahn & David Root. Depositing organization: Dana-Farber Cancer Institute. Publication: COT drives resistance to RAF inhibition through MAP kinase pathway reactivation. Johannessen CM, Boehm JS, Kim SY, Thomas SR, Wardwell L, Johnson LA, Emery CM, Stransky N, Cogdill AP, Barretina J, Caponigro G, Hieronymus H, Murray RR, Salehi-Ashtiani K, Hill DE, Vidal M, Zhao JJ, Yang X, Alkan O, Kim S, Harris JL, Wilson CJ, Myer VE, Finan PM, Root DE, Roberts TM, Golub T, Flaherty KT, Dummer R, Weber BL, Sellers WR, Schlegel R, Wargo JA, Hahn WC, Garraway LA. Nature. 2010 Dec 16;468(7326):968-72. doi: 10.1038/nature09627 PubMed 21107320.
Backbone
  Vector backbone: pDONR223
  Backbone manufacturer: Invitrogen
  Backbone size w/o insert (bp): 5005
  Vector type: Gateway Donor vector
Growth in bacteria
  Bacterial resistance: Spectinomycin, 50 μg/mL
  Growth temperature: 37°C
  Growth strain: DH5alpha
  Copy number: High Copy
Gene/Insert
  Gene/Insert name: IHPK2 (alt name: inositol hexaphosphate kinase 2)
  Species: H. sapiens (human)
  Insert size (bp): 1281
  Entrez Gene: IP6K2 (a.k.a. IHPK2, InsP6K2, PIUS)
  Cloning method: Gateway Cloning
  Sequencing primers: 5′ M13pUC-fwd; 3′ M13rev
Terms and licenses: Academic/Nonprofit Terms; Industry Terms: Not Available to Industry
Depositor comments: The ORF has no Stop codon. This design enables easy recombination into a destination vector to add an epitope tag of choice and Stop codon to the ORF. Do NOT use this plasmid directly for transfections. A set of 4 custom lentiviral vectors is available ( pLX301 (http://www.addgene.org/25895/) , pLX302 (http://www.addgene.org/25896/) , pLX303 (http://www.addgene.org/25897/) , pLX304 (http://www.addgene.org/25890/) ) to be used to express these ORFs in mammalian cells. These plasmids are not included in the kit and must be ordered separately.
How to cite: pDONR223-IHPK2 was a gift from William Hahn & David Root (Addgene plasmid # 23799 ; http://n2t.net/addgene:23799 ; RRID:Addgene_23799)
