[The description below was written by a language model from this plasmid's Addgene catalogue record.]
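Description:
pDONR223-IHPK2 is a Gateway entry clone built on the pDONR223 donor backbone (about 5 kb without insert), carrying the human open reading frame for inositol hexaphosphate kinase 2 (IHPK2, current gene symbol IP6K2). It is a high-copy bacterial plasmid maintained in standard E. coli cloning strains under spectinomycin selection. The roughly 1.3 kb ORF was introduced by Gateway recombination, which in a pDONR-derived clone normally leaves the insert flanked by attL sites that permit transfer into attR-containing destination vectors through an LR reaction. No feature table accompanies this record, so the exact positions of the recombination sites and origin are not documented here. The insert can be verified by sequencing from M13 forward and reverse priming sites on either side of the cloning region.

The construct is a shuttle and storage clone rather than an expression vector. The record lists no eukaryotic promoter, and the depositors explicitly warn against transfecting it directly. The ORF was deliberately cloned without a stop codon, so that after recombination into a destination vector the coding sequence reads through into a C-terminal epitope tag and a stop codon supplied by that vector. The depositors point to a companion set of lentiviral destination vectors (pLX301 to pLX304), obtained separately, for expressing such ORFs in mammalian cells. The plasmid belongs to an ORF collection distributed as a kit and is associated with a study that identified drivers of resistance to RAF inhibition through MAP kinase pathway reactivation, consistent with use in gain-of-function expression screens.
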