>Addgene plasmid #23799 | pDONR223-IHPK2 | depositor partial sequence | sequence record 10849 | Author sequence
ATGAGCCCAGCCTTCAGGGCCATGGATGTGGAGCCCCGCGCCAAAGGCGTCCTTCTGGAGCCCTTTGTCC
ACCAGGTCGGGGGGCACTCATGCGTGCTCCGCTTCAATGAGACAACCCTGTGCAAGCCCCTGGTCCCAAG
GGAACATCAGTTCTACGAGACCCTCCCTGCTGAGATGCGCAAATTCACTCCCCAGTACAAAGGTGTGGTA
TCTGTGCGCTTTGAAGAAGATGAAGACAGGAACTTGTGTCTAATAGCATATCCATTGAAAGGGGACCATG
GAATTGTGGACATTGTAGATAATTCAGACTGTGAACCAAAAAGTAAGCTCCTAAGGTGGACAACAAACAA
AAAACATCATGTCTTAGAAACAGAAAAGACCCCTAAGGACTGGGTGCGTCAGCACCGTAAAGAGGAGAAA
ATGAAGAGCCATAAGTTAGAAGAAGAATTTGAGTGGCTAAAGAAATCTGAAGTCTTGTACTACACTGTAG
AGAAGAAGGGGAATATAAGTTCCCAGCTTAAACACTATAACCCTTGGAGCATGAAATGTCACCAGCAACA
GTTACAGAGAATGAAGGAGAATGCAAAGCATCGGAACCAGTACAAATTTATCTTACTGGAAAACCTGACT
TCCCGCTATGAGGTGCCTTGTGTCCTTGACCTCAAGATGGGCACACGACAACATGGTGATGATGCTTCAG
AGGAGAAGGCAGCCAACCAGATCCGAAAATGTCAGCAGAGCACATCTGCAGTCATTGGTGTGCGTGTGTG
TGGCATGCAGGTGTACCAAGCAGGCAGTGGGCAGCTCATGTTCATGAACAAGTACCATGGACGGAAGCTA
TCGGTGCAGGGCTTCAAGGAGGCACTTTTCCAGTTCTTCCACAATGGGCGGTACCTGCGCCGTGAACTCC
TGGGCCCTGTGCTCAAGAAGCTGACTGAGCTCAAGGCAGTGTTGGAGCGACAGGAGTCCTACCGCTTCTA
CTCAAGCTCCCTGCTGGTCATTTATGATGGCAAGGAGCGGCCCGAAGTGGTCCTGGACTCAGATGCTGAG
GATTTGGAGGACCTGTCAGAGGAATCAGCTGATGAGTCTGCTGGTGCCTATGCCTACAAACCCATCGGCG
CCAGCTCTGTAGATGTGCGCATGATCGACTTTGCACACACCACCTGCAGGCTGTATGGCGAGGACACCGT
GGTGCATGAGGGCCAGGATGCTGGCTATATCTTCGGGCTCCAGAGCCTGATAGACATTGTCACAGAGATA
AGTGAGGAGAGTGGGGAGTGA
