>Addgene plasmid #23799 | pDONR223-IHPK2 | addgene partial sequence | sequence record 29562 | 23799 with M13pUC-fwd
AATGATTTTATTTTGACTGATAGTGACCTGTTCGTTGCAACAAATTGATGAGCAATGCTTTTTTATAATG
CCAACTTTGTACAAAAAAGTTAGCATGAGCCCAGCCTTCAGGGCCATGGATGTGGAGCCCCGCGCCAAAG
GCGTCCTTCTGGAGCCCTTTGTCCACCAGGTCGGGGGGCACTCATGCGTGCTCCGCTTCAATGAGACAAC
CCTGTGCAAGCCCCTGGTCCCAAGGGAACATCAGTTCTACGAGACCCTCCCTGCTGAGATGCGCAAATTC
ACTCCCCAGTACAAAGGTGTGGTATCTGTGCGCTTTGAAGAAGATGAAGACAGGAACTTGTGTCTAATAG
CATATCCATTGAAAGGGGACCATGGAATTGTGGACATTGTAGATAATTCAGACTGTGAACCAAAAAGTAA
GCTCCTAAGGTGGACAACAAACAAAAAACATCATGTCTTAGAAACAGAAAAGACCCCTAAGGACTGGGTG
CGTCAGCACCGTAAAGAGGAGAAAATGAAGAGCCATAAGTTAGAAGAAGAATTTGAGTGGCTAAAGAAAT
CTGAAGTCTTGTACTACACTGTAGAGAAGAAGGGGAATATAAGTTCCCAGCTTAAACACTATAACCCTTG
GAGCATGAAATGTCACCAGCAACAGTTACAGAGAATGAAGGAGAATGCAAAGCATCGGAACCAGTACAAA
TTTATCTTACTGGAAAACCTGACTTCCCGCTATG
